>Addgene plasmid #90501 | pPKm-232 | addgene full sequence | sequence record 204669 | Addgene NGS Result
TGGCTCCGGTGCCCGTCAGTGGGCAGAGCGCACATCGCCCACAGTCCCCGAGAAGTTGGGGGGAGGGGTC
GGCAATTGAACCGGTGCCTAGAGAAGGTGGCGCGGGGTAAACTGGGAAAGTGATGTCGTGTACTGGCTCC
GCCTTTTTCCCGAGGGTGGGGGAGAACCGTATATAAGTGCAGTAGTCGCCGTGAACGTTCTTTTTCGCAA
CGGGTTTGCCGCCAGAACACAGGTAAGTGCCGTGTGTGGTTCCCGCGGGCCTGGCCTCTTTACGGGTTAT
GGCCCTTGCGTGCCTTGAATTACTTCCACCTGGCTGCAGTACGTGATTCTTGATCCCGAGCTTCGGGTTG
GAAGTGGGTGGGAGAGTTCGAGGCCTTGCGCTTAAGGAGCCCCTTCGCCTCGTGCTTGAGTTGAGGCCTG
GCCTGGGCGCTGGGGCCGCCGCGTGCGAATCTGGTGGCACCTTCGCGCCTGTCTCGCTGCTTTCGATAAG
TCTCTAGCCATTTAAAATTTTTGATGACCTGCTGCGACGCTTTTTTTCTGGCAAGATAGTCTTGTAAATG
CGGGCCAAGATCTGCACACTGGTATTTCGGTTTTTGGGGCCGCGGGCGGCGACGGGGCCCGTGCGTCCCA
GCGCACATGTTCGGCGAGGCGGGGCCTGCGAGCGCGGCCACCGAGAATCGGACGGGGGTAGTCTCAAGCT
GGCCGGCCTGCTCTGGTGCCTGGCCTCGCGCCGCCGTGTATCGCCCCGCCCTGGGCGGCAAGGCTGGCCC
GGTCGGCACCAGTTGCGTGAGCGGAAAGATGGCCGCTTCCCGGCCCTGCTGCAGGGAGCTCAAAATGGAG
GACGCGGCGCTCGGGAGAGCGGGCGGGTGAGTCACCCACACAAAGGAAAAGGGCCTTTCCGTCCTCAGCC
GTCGCTTCATGTGACTCCACGGAGTACCGGGCGCCGTCCAGGCACCTCGATTAGTTCTCGAGCTTTTGGA
GTACGTCGTCTTTAGGTTGGGGGGAGGGGTTTTATGCGATGGAGTTTCCCCACACTGAGTGGGTGGAGAC
TGAAGTTAGGCCAGCTTGGCACTTGATGTAATTCTCCTTGGAATTTGCCCTTTTTGAGTTTGGATCTTGG
TTCATTCTCAAGCCTCAGACAGTGGTTCAAAGTTTTTTTCTTCCATTTCAGGTGTCGTGAGGAATTGATC
CTTCGAACTAGAATTCGAAGCTTGAGCTCGAGATCTGAGTCCGGTAGCGCTAGTTCGAAGGATCCGCCGC
CACCATGTCCGTGCTGACCCCACTCCTGCTTAGGGGCCTTACCGGCTCTGCCAGGCGCCTCCCGGTCCCA
CGGGCAAAGATCCACTCATTGTTCGAAGCCGCCACCATGGAACAGAAGCTGATCTCCGAAGAGGACCTGA
TGGGCACAGCCACCATGACAACCAGTTTGGCTACAAAGTTGAGAGAGGGTACTAAAAAGGCTCACACCAT
GGCAGAGAACGTGGGGTTCGTGCGGTGTTTTCTGAAGGGGACAGTTGAGAAAAGCTCTTATAGGAAACTG
GTCGCGTCCTTGTACCATGTCTATTCCGCGATGGAGCAAGAGATGGAGAGATTGAAGGATCACCCAATCG
TTGGGAAGATCTATTTTCCTGAGCTGAATCGGAAGAGTAGTCTGGAGAGGGATTTGACCTATTACTTTGG
TAGCAATTGGCGCGAAGAGATCCCACCCTCTCCAGCCACTCAGGCTTACGTGGCCCGAATCCATGAGGTG
GCAAACACTGCCCCCGAACTGCTGGTAGCACATTCATATACTCGATATCTTGGGGATCTCTCCGGAGGTC
AGATTCTTAAAGGCATCGCTGAGCGAGCAATGAATCTGCAAGATGGAGAGGGCACTGCTTTCTATCGGTT
TGAGAGCATCTCTGACGAGAAAGCCTTTAAACAGCTGTATCGACAGCGGCTCGACGAACTGCCTGTCGAC
GAGGCCACCGCAGACCGCATCGTCGACGAGGCTAATGCTGCTTTCGGAATGAACATGAAGATCTTTCAGG
AGCTGGAAGGGAATCTGATCCGGGCTATCGGTCAACTGCTCTTTAACACTCTGACCAGGCGGAAGCAGAG
GGGGTCTACTGAGCTTGCTACAGCCGATGGATCTGGGGCCACAAATTTTTCCCTGCTGAAACAGGCTGGG
GACGTGGAGGAAAATCCAGGCCCCATGAGCGTTCTCACACCTTTGCTGCTCCGGGGGCTCACAGGCAGTG
CTCGACGACTGCCAGTCCCGAGGGCGAAGATTCACTCACTGGCTAGCGGATCAATGGATTACAAGGATGA
CGACGATAAGTCTAGCATGGGGACTGCAACTATGTCTCTGAGGCAACATCAACATCCTCTCATCCAGAGA
CTCGCAGATAGAATTGAGGCAATTTGGCAGGCCTTTTTCCCACTGGCTCCATACGCACTGCCGGAGGACT
TGGGCTACGTGGAAGGGAAGCTTGAAGGCGAGAGGTTGACTATTGAAAATCACTGTTATCAGGCCCCGCC
TTTTAGAAAACTGCATTTGGAGTTGGCGAGGGTCGGTGAGTCTCTGGATATTTTGCACTGTGTCATGTTT
CCCGAACCTCGGTACGACCTTCCCATGTTCGGCTGCGATCTGGTGGGAGGCCGGGGCCAAATCTCTGCCG
CAATTGTTGACCTCTCACCAGTGACCGGACAGTTGCCAGCTGCCTACACCTGTGCTTTGAACGCACTGCC
TAAGCTGACATTTAGACAGCCCCGAGAGCTGCCACCATGGGGACACATTTTTTCACCCTTCTGCATTTTT
ATTAGGCCCCAGGGCGAGGCTGAGGAGCAGCAGTTTTTGGATAGAATCGGTGAATATCTTACTCTGCACT
GCCAGTTGTCCCAACAGGCTGTGCCAACCGACCACCCTCAAGCAGTCATTGCTGGCCAGCGGCAGTATTG
TCAGCAGCAGCAGCAAAACGATAAGACAAGGAGGGTACTGGAGAAGGCATTTGGTGTACCCTGGGCCGAG
CGGTATATGACTACTGTTCTGTTCGACGTTCCACCCGTGTAGTAAGAATTCGCCAGCACAGTGGTCGACC
CTGTGGAATGTGTGTCAGTTAGGGTGTGGAAAGTCCCCAGGCTCCCCAGCAGGCAGAAGTATGCAAAGCA
TGCATCTCAATTAGTCAGCAACCAGGTGTGGAAAGTCCCCAGGCTCCCCAGCAGGCAGAAGTATGCAAAG
CATGCATCTCAATTAGTCAGCAACCATAGTCCCGCCCCTAACTCCGCCCATCCCGCCCCTAACTCCGCCC
AGTTCCGCCCATTCTCCGCCCCATGGCTGACTAATTTTTTTTATTTATGCAGAGGCCGAGGCCGCCTCGG
CCTCTGAGCTATTCCAGAAGTAGTGAGGAGGCTTTTTTGGAGGCCTAGGCTTTTGCAAAAAGCTTACCAT
GACCGAGTACAAGCCCACGGTGCGCCTCGCCACCCGCGACGACGTCCCCAGGGCCGTACGCACCCTCGCC
GCCGCGTTCGCCGACTACCCCGCCACGCGCCACACCGTCGATCCGGACCGCCACATCGAGCGGGTCACCG
AGCTGCAAGAACTCTTCCTCACGCGCGTCGGGCTCGACATCGGCAAGGTGTGGGTCGCGGACGACGGCGC
CGCGGTGGCGGTCTGGACCACGCCGGAGAGCGTCGAAGCGGGGGCGGTGTTCGCCGAGATCGGCCCGCGC
ATGGCCGAGTTGAGCGGTTCCCGGCTGGCCGCGCAGCAACAGATGGAAGGCCTCCTGGCGCCGCACCGGC
CCAAGGAGCCCGCGTGGTTCCTGGCCACCGTCGGCGTCTCGCCCGACCACCAGGGCAAGGGTCTGGGCAG
CGCCGTCGTGCTCCCCGGAGTGGAGGCGGCCGAGCGCGCCGGGGTGCCCGCCTTCCTGGAGACCTCCGCG
CCCCGCAACCTCCCCTTCTACGAGCGGCTCGGCTTCACCGTCACCGCCGACGTCGAGGTGCCCGAAGGAC
CGCGCACCTGGTGCATGACCCGCAAGCCCGGTGCCTGACGCCCGCCCCACGACCCGCAGCGCCCGACCGA
AAGGAGCGCACGACCCCATGCATCGATAAAATAAAAGATTTTATTTAGTCTCCAGAAAAAGGGGGCGGCC
GCTCGAGACCTAGAAAAACATGGAGCAATCACAAGTAGCAATACAGCAGCTACCAATGCTGATTGTGCCT
GGCTAGAAGCACAAGAGGAGGAGGAGGTGGGTTTTCCAGTCACACCTCAGGTACCTTTAAGACCAATGAC
TTACAAGGCAGCTGTAGATCTTAGCCACTTTTTAAAAGAAAAGGGGGGACTGGAAGGGCTAATTCACTCC
CAACGAAGACAAGATCTGCTTTTTGCTTGTACTGGGTCTCTCTGGTTAGACCAGATCTGAGCCTGGGAGC
TCTCTGGCTAACTAGGGAACCCACTGCTTAAGCCTCAATAAAGCTTGCCTTGAGTGCTTCAAGTAGTGTG
TGCCCGTCTGTTGTGTGACTCTGGTAACTAGAGATCCCTCAGACCCTTTTAGTCAGTGTGGAAAATCTCT
AGCAGTAGTAGTTCATGTCATCTTATTATTCAGTATTTATAACTTGCAAAGAAATGAATATCAGAGAGTG
AGAGGCCTTGACATTATAATAGATTTAGCAGGAATTGAACTAGGAGTGGAGCACACAGGCAAAGTTCTAG
AGCTCGCTGATCAGCCTCGACTGTGCCTTCTAGTTGCCAGCCATCTGTTGTTTGCCCCTCCCCCGTGCCT
TCCTTGACCCTGGAAGGTGCCACTCCCACTGTCCTTTCCTAATAAAATGAGGAAATTGCATCGCATTGTC
TGAGTAGGTGTCATTCTATTCTGGGGGGTGGGGTGGGGCAGGACAGCAAGGGGGAGGATTGGGAAGACAA
TAGCAGGCATGCTGGGGATGCGGTGGGCTCTATGGCTTCTGAGGCGGAAAGAACCAGCTGGGGGCGCGCC
CCTCGAGGCCGCCATGGTCATAGCTGTTTGACGTCAGGTGGCACTTTTCGGGGAAATGTGCGCGGAACCC
CTATTTGTTTATTTTTCTAAATACATTCAAATATGTATCCGCTCACGAGACAATAACCCTGATAAATGCT
TCAATAATATTGAAAAAGGAAGAGTATGAGTATTCAACATTTCCGTGTCGCCCTTATTCCCTTTTTTGCG
GCATTTTGCCTTCCTGTTTTTGCTCACCCAGAAACGCTGGTGAAAGTAAAAGATGCTGAAGATCAGTTGG
GTGCACGAGTGGGTTACATCGAACTGGATCTCAACAGCGGTAAGATCCTTGAGAGTTTTCGCCCCGAAGA
ACGTTTTCCAATGATGAGCACTTTTAAAGTTCTGCTATGTGGCGCGGTATTATCCCGTATTGACGCCGGG
CAAGAGCAACTCGGTCGCCGCATACACTATTCTCAGAATGACTTGGTTGAGTACTCACCAGTCACAGAAA
AGCATCTTACGGATGGCATGACAGTAAGAGAATTATGCAGTGCTGCCATAACCATGAGTGATAACACTGC
GGCCAACTTACTTCTGACAACGATCGGAGGACCGAAGGAGCTAACCGCTTTTTTGCACAACATGGGGGAT
CATGTAACTCGCCTTGATCGTTGGGAACCGGAGCTGAATGAAGCCATACCAAACGACGAGCGTGACACCA
CGATGCCTGTAGCAATGGCAACAACGTTGCGCAAACTATTAACTGGCGAACTACTTACTCTAGCTTCCCG
GCAACAATTAATAGACTGGATGGAGGCGGATAAAGTTGCAGGACCACTTCTGCGCTCGGCCCTTCCGGCT
GGCTGGTTTATTGCTGATAAATCTGGAGCCGGTGAGCGTGGGTCTCGCGGTATCATTGCAGCACTGGGGC
CAGATGGTAAGCCCTCCCGTATCGTAGTTATCTACACGACGGGGAGTCAGGCAACTATGGATGAACGAAA
TAGACAGATCGCTGAGATAGGTGCCTCACTGATTAAGCATTGGTAACTGTCAGACCAAGTTTACTCATAT
ATACTTTAGATTGATTTAAAACTTCATTTTTAATTTAAAAGGATCTAGGTGAAGATCCTTTTTGATAATC
TCATGACCAAAATCCCTTAACGTGAGTTTTCGTTCCACTGAGCGTCAGACCCCGTAGAAAAGATCAAAGG
ATCTTCTTGAGATCCTTTTTTTCTGCGCGTAATCTGCTGCTTGCAAACAAAAAAACCACCGCTACCAGCG
GTGGTTTGTTTGCCGGATCAAGAGCTACCAACTCTTTTTCCGAAGGTAACTGGCTTCAGCAGAGCGCAGA
TACCAAATACTGTTCTTCTAGTGTAGCCGTAGTTAGGCCACCACTTCAAGAACTCTGTAGCACCGCCTAC
ATACCTCGCTCTGCTAATCCTGTTACCAGTGGCTGCTGCCAGTGGCGATAAGTCGTGTCTTACCGGGTTG
GACTCAAGACGATAGTTACCGGATAAGGCGCAGCGGTCGGGCTGAACGGGGGGTTCGTGCACACAGCCCA
GCTTGGAGCGAACGACCTACACCGAACTGAGATACCTACAGCGTGAGCTATGAGAAAGCGCCACGCTTCC
CGAAGGGAGAAAGGCGGACAGGTATCCGGTAAGCGGCAGGGTCGGAACAGGAGAGCGCACGAGGGAGCTT
CCAGGGGGAAACGCCTGGTATCTTTATAGTCCTGTCGGGTTTCGCCACCTCTGACTTGAGCGTCGATTTT
TGTGATGCTCGTCAGGGGGGCGGAGCCTATGGAAAAACGCCAGCAACGCGGCCTTTTTACGGTTCTGGCC
TTTTGCACGGACCGCCACTGCCAATTACCTGTGGTTTCATTTACTCTAAACCTGTGATTCCTCTGAATTA
TTTTCATTTTAAAGAAATTGTATTTGTTAAATATGTACTACAAACTTAGTAGTTGGAAGGGCTAATTCAC
TCCCAAAGAAGACAAGATATCCTTGATCTGTGGATCTACCACACACAAGGCTACTTCCCTGATTAGCAGA
ACTACACACCAGGGCCAGGGGTCAGATATCCACTGACCTTTGGATGGTGCTACAAGCTAGTACCAGTTGA
GCCAGATAAGGTAGAAGAGGCCAATAAAGGAGAGAACACCAGCTTGTTACACCCTGTGAGCCTGCATGGG
ATGGATGACCCGGAGAGAGAAGTGTTAGAGTGGAGGTTTGACAGCCGCCTAGCATTTCATCACGTGGCCC
GAGAGCTGCATCCGGAGTACTTCAAGAACTGCTGATATCGAGCTTGCTACAAGGGACTTTCCGCTGGGGA
CTTTCCAGGGAGGCGTGGCCTGGGCGGGACTGGGGAGTGGCGAGCCCTCAGATCCTGCATATAAGCAGCT
GCTTTTTGCCTGTACTGGGTCTCTCTGGTTAGACCAGATCTGAGCCTGGGAGCTCTCTGGCTAACTAGGG
AACCCACTGCTTAAGCCTCAATAAAGCTTGCCTTGAGTGCTTCAAGTAGTGTGTGCCCGTCTGTTGTGTG
ACTCTGGTAACTAGAGATCCCTCAGACCCTTTTAGTCAGTGTGGAAAATCTCTAGCAGTGGCGCCCGAAC
AGGGACTTGAAAGCGAAAGGGAAACCAGAGGAGCTCTCTCGACGCAGGACTCGGCTTGCTGAAGCGCGCA
CGGCAAGAGGCGAGGGGCGGCGACTGGTGAGTACGCCAAAAATTTTGACTAGCGGAGGCTAGAAGGAGAG
AGATGGGTGCGAGAGCGTCAGTATTAAGCGGGGGAGAATTAGATCGCGATGGGAAAAAATTCGGTTAAGG
CCAGGGGGAAAGAAAAAATATAAATTAAAACATATAGTATGGGCAAGCAGGGAGCTAGAACGATTCGCAG
TTAATCCTGGCCTGTTAGAAACATCAGAAGGCTGTAGACAAATACTGGGACAGCTACAACCATCCCTTCA
GACAGGATCAGAAGAACTTAGATCATTATATAATACAGTAGCAACCCTCTATTGTGTGCATCAAAGGATA
GAGATAAAAGACACCAAGGAAGCTTTAGACAAGATAGAGGAAGAGCAAAACAAAAGTAAGACCACCGCAC
AGCAACCGGCCGCTGATCTTCAGACCTGGAGGAGGAGATATGAGGGACAATTGGAGAAGTGAATTATATA
AATATAAAGTAGTAAAAATTGAACCATTAGGAGTAGCACCCACCAAGGCAAAGAGAAGAGTGGTGCAGAG
AGAAAAAAGAGCAGTGGGAATAGGAGCTTTGTTCCTTGGGTTCTTGGGAGCAGCAGGAAGCACTATGGGC
GCAGCGTCAATGACGCTGACGGTACAGGCCAGACAATTATTGTCTGGTATAGTGCAGCAGCAGAACAATT
TGCTGAGGGCTATTGAGGCGCAACAGCATCTGTTGCAACTCACAGTCTGGGGCATCAAGCAGCTCCAGGC
AAGAATCCTGGCTGTGGAAAGATACCTAAAGGATCAACAGCTCCTGGGGATTTGGGGTTGCTCTGGAAAA
CTCATTTGCACCACTGCTGTGCCTTGGAATGCTAGTTGGAGTAATAAATCTCTGGAACAGATTTGGAATC
ACACGACCTGGATGGAGTGGGACAGAGAAATTAACAATTACACAAGCTTAATACACTCCTTAATTGAAGA
ATCGCAAAACCAGCAAGAAAAGAATGAACAAGAATTATTGGAATTAGATAAATGGGCAAGTTTGTGGAAT
TGGTTTAACATAACAAATTGGCTGTGGTATATAAAATTATTCATAATGATAGTAGGAGGCTTGGTAGGTT
TAAGAATAGTTTTTGCTGTACTTTCTATAGTGAATAGAGTTAGGCAGGGATATTCACCATTATCGTTTCA
GACCCACCTCCCAACCCCGAGGGGACCCGACAGGCCCGAAGGAATAGAAGAAGAAGGTGGAGAGAGAGAC
AGAGACAGATCCATTCGATTAGTGAACGGATCTCGACGGTATCGCCACAAATGGCAGTATTCATCCACAA
TTTTAAAAGAAAGGGGGGGATTGGGGGGTACAGTGCAGGGGAAAGAATAGTAGACATAATAGCAACAGAC
ATACAAACTAAAGAATTACAAAAACAAATTACAAAAATTCAAAATTTTCGGGTTTATTACAGGGACAGCA
GAGATCCACTTTGGATCGATAAGCTTTGCAAAGATGGATAAAGTTTTAAACAGAGAGGAATCTTTGCAGC
TAATGGACCTTCTAGGTCTTGAAAGGAGTGGGAAT
Features (pLannotate 1.2.2; 25 found; start..end, strand, type, name):
      2..1180    +  promoter       EF-1α promoter: strong constitutive promoter for human elongation factor EF-1α
   1200..1243    -  misc_feature   MCS (fragment): multiple cloning site
   1265..1351    +  CDS            COX8A (fragment): COX8A_HUMAN - Also known as COX8, COX8L. Experimental evidence at protein level: Swiss-Prot protein existence level 1. Component of the cytochrome c oxidase, the last enzyme in the mitochondrial electron transport chain which drives oxidative phosphorylation. The respiratory chain contains 3 multisubunit complexes succinate dehydrogenase (complex II, CII), ubiquinol- cytochrome c oxidoreductase (cytochrome b-c1 complex, complex III, CIII) and cytochrome c oxidase (complex IV, CIV), that cooperate to transfer electrons derived from NADH and succinate to molecular oxygen, creating an electrochem
   1415..2131    +  CDS            pbsA1: HO1_SYNY3 - Experimental evidence at protein level: Swiss-Prot protein existence level 1. Catalyzes the opening of the heme ring with the release of iron. Key enzyme in the synthesis of the chromophoric part of the photosynthetic antennae. From Synechocystis sp. (strain PCC 6803 / Kazusa).
   2168..2194    +  CDS            T2A (fragment): 2A peptide from Thosea asigna virus capsid protein Eukaryotic ribosomes fail to insert a peptide bond between the Gly and Pro residues, yielding separate polypeptides.
   2195..2299    +  CDS            COX8A (fragment): COX8A_BOVIN - Also known as COX8, COX8L. Experimental evidence at protein level: Swiss-Prot protein existence level 1. Component of the cytochrome c oxidase, the last enzyme in the mitochondrial electron transport chain which drives oxidative phosphorylation. The respiratory chain contains 3 multisubunit complexes succinate dehydrogenase (complex II, CII), ubiquinol- cytochrome c oxidoreductase (cytochrome b-c1 complex, complex III, CIII) and cytochrome c oxidase (complex IV, CIV), that cooperate to transfer electrons derived from NADH and succinate to molecular oxygen, creating an electrochem
   2297..2320    +  CDS            3xFLAG (fragment): three tandem FLAG® epitope tags
   2333..3043    +  CDS            pcyA: PCYA_NOSS1 - Experimental evidence at protein level: Swiss-Prot protein existence level 1. Catalyzes the four-electron reduction of biliverdin IX-alpha (2-electron reduction at both the A and D rings); the reaction proceeds via an isolatable 2-electron intermediate, 181,182-dihydrobiliverdin. Upon overexpression in E.coli with PCB:ferredoxin oxidoreductase, CpeS and either CpcB or PecB permits synthesis of phycocyanin-coupled CpcB or PecB. From Nostoc sp. (strain PCC 7120 / SAG 25.82 / UTEX 2576).
   3090..3419    +  promoter       SV40 promoter: SV40 enhancer and early promoter
   3429..4028    +  CDS            PuroR: puromycin N-acetyltransferase; pac from Streptomyces alboniger; confers resistance to puromycin
   4122..4319    +  CDS            nef (fragment): NEF_HV1Z2 - Experimental evidence at protein level: Swiss-Prot protein existence level 1. Extracellular Nef protein targets CD4(+) T-lymphocytes for apoptosis by interacting with CXCR4 surface receptors. From Human immunodeficiency virus type 1 group M subtype D (isolate Z2/CDC-Z34) (HIV-1).
   4321..4554    +  LTR            3' LTR (ΔU3): self-inactivating 3' long terminal repeat (LTR) from HIV-1
   4711..4935    +  polyA_signal   bGH poly(A) signal: bovine growth hormone polyadenylation signal
   4939..4960    +  promoter       SV40 promoter (fragment): SV40 enhancer and early promoter
   5031..5135    +  promoter       AmpR promoter: bla
   5136..5996    +  CDS            AmpR: β-lactamase; bla; confers resistance to ampicillin, carbenicillin, and related antibiotics
   6167..6755    +  rep_origin     ori: high-copy-number ColE1/pMB1/pBR322/pUC origin of replication
   6913..7242    +  CDS            nef (fragment): NEF_HV1BR - Experimental evidence at protein level: Swiss-Prot protein existence level 1. Extracellular Nef protein targets CD4(+) T-lymphocytes for apoptosis by interacting with CXCR4 surface receptors (PubMed:14990729). From Human immunodeficiency virus type 1 group M subtype B (isolate BRU/LAI) (HIV-1).
   7290..7547    +  LTR            5' LTR (truncated): truncated 5' long terminal repeat (LTR) from HIV-1
   7594..7719    +  misc_feature   HIV-1 Ψ: packaging signal of human immunodeficiency virus type 1
   7703..8041    +  CDS            HIV-1 gag (fragment): gag protein from human immunodeficiency virus 1; gag
   8212..8445    +  misc_feature   RRE: The Rev response element (RRE) of HIV-1 allows for Rev-dependent mRNA export from the nucleus to the cytoplasm.
   8822..8922    +  CDS            Rev (fragment): human immunodeficiency virus 1 (HIV-1) Rev protein; rev; enhances nuclear export of unspliced and incompletely spliced viral mRNAs
   8961..9078    +  misc_feature   cPPT/CTS: central polypurine tract and central termination sequence of HIV-1
   9134..9200    +  CDS            small t antigen (fragment): SV40 (simian virus 40) small t antigen
