[The description below was written by a language model from this plasmid's Addgene catalogue record and pLannotate feature annotations shown in this document.]
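Description:
pPKm-232 is a 9.2 kb self-inactivating HIV-1-based lentiviral transfer vector built on the pSIN backbone. It is maintained in E. coli through a high-copy ColE1/pUC-type origin with ampicillin selection (β-lactamase under its own promoter). The viral portion comprises a truncated 5′ LTR, the Ψ packaging signal with a partial gag region, the Rev response element for Rev-dependent nuclear export of the genomic RNA, the cPPT/CTS element, and a ΔU3 3′ LTR that disables LTR-driven transcription after integration. A bGH polyadenylation signal lies downstream of the 3′ LTR. No WPRE is annotated.

Between the viral elements, the human EF-1α promoter drives a single bicistronic reading frame. Its first part is a COX8A-derived mitochondrial targeting sequence fused to heme oxygenase-1. A 2A self-cleaving peptide follows, described as P2A in the catalogue entry but matched by the annotation software as a T2A fragment. The second part is another COX8A-derived targeting sequence, a short FLAG-type epitope fragment, and phycocyanobilin:ferredoxin oxidoreductase (PcyA). The catalogue states that both enzymes come from Thermosynechococcus; the feature table's Synechocystis and Nostoc labels are simply the nearest database homologues. HO1 opens the heme ring to give biliverdin, which PcyA reduces to phycocyanobilin, so co-expressing both in mitochondria lets mammalian cells make this chromophore themselves. A downstream SV40 promoter–puromycin N-acetyltransferase cassette allows selection of transduced cells. According to the associated publication title, the construct serves to supply the chromophore for genetically encoded PhyB-based optogenetics, by stable or transient expression in mammalian cells.
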