Addgene plasmid #90501: pPKm-232
Purpose: pSIN - EF-1alpha - MTS tHO1 - P2A - MTS - tPCYA, vector encoding for mitochondrial-tagged Thermosynechococcus elongates Heme Oxigenase-1 (HO1) and Phycocyanobilin:ferredoxin oxireductase, under EF-1alpha promoter
Depositing lab: Todd Coleman. Depositing organization: University of California, San Diego (UCSD). Publication: Biosynthesis of Orthogonal Molecules Using Ferredoxin and Ferredoxin-NADP(+) Reductase Systems Enables Genetically Encoded PhyB Optogenetics. Kyriakakis P, Catanho M, Hoffner N, Thavarajah W, Hu VJ, Chao SS, Hsu A, Pham V, Naghavian L, Dozier LE, Patrick GN, Coleman TP. ACS Synth Biol. 2018 Feb 16;7(2):706-717. doi: 10.1021/acssynbio.7b00413. Epub 2018 Jan 24. PubMed 29301067.
Backbone
  Vector backbone: pSIN
  Vector type: Lentiviral
Growth in bacteria
  Bacterial resistance: Ampicillin, 100 μg/mL
  Growth temperature: 37°C
  Growth strain: NEB Stable
  Copy number: High Copy
Gene/Insert
  Gene/Insert name: mito-tHO1 and mito-tPCYA
  Cloning method: Restriction Enzyme; 5′ cloning site unknown (unknown if destroyed); 3′ cloning site unknown (unknown if destroyed)
Terms and licenses: Academic/Nonprofit Terms; Industry Terms: Not Available to Industry
How to cite: pPKm-232 was a gift from Todd Coleman (Addgene plasmid # 90501 ; http://n2t.net/addgene:90501 ; RRID:Addgene_90501)
